LOCUS       pCXLE_hSOX2_17_p 13653 bp ds-DNA circular 01-JUL-2022
DEFINITION  .
ACCESSION
VERSION
SOURCE      .
  ORGANISM  .
COMMENT
COMMENT
COMMENT     ApEinfo:methylated:0
FEATURES             Location/Qualifiers
     misc_feature    3768..3770
                     /locus_tag="hKLF4 tr.2"
                     /label="hKLF4 tr.2"
                     /ApEinfo_label="hKLF4 tr.2"
                     /ApEinfo_fwdcolor="#03a520"
                     /ApEinfo_revcolor="#09fb33"
                     /ApEinfo_graphicformat="arrow_data {{0 1 2 0 0 -1} {} 0}
                     width 5 offset 0"
     misc_feature    2520..2536
                     /locus_tag="hSOX2"
                     /label="hSOX2"
                     /ApEinfo_label="hSOX2"
                     /ApEinfo_fwdcolor="#0000ff"
                     /ApEinfo_revcolor="#5353ff"
                     /ApEinfo_graphicformat="arrow_data {{0 1 2 0 0 -1} {} 0}
                     width 5 offset 0"
     misc_feature    3681..3689
                     /locus_tag="human-optim GSG"
                     /label="human-optim GSG"
                     /ApEinfo_label="human-optim GSG"
                     /ApEinfo_fwdcolor="#fe4957"
                     /ApEinfo_revcolor="#fe4957"
                     /ApEinfo_graphicformat="arrow_data {{0 1 2 0 0 -1} {} 0}
                     width 5 offset 0"
     misc_feature    2428..2450
                     /locus_tag="mCherry"
                     /label="mCherry"
                     /ApEinfo_label="mCherry"
                     /ApEinfo_fwdcolor="#c3063c"
                     /ApEinfo_revcolor="green"
                     /ApEinfo_graphicformat="arrow_data {{0 1 2 0 0 -1} {} 0}
                     width 5 offset 0"
     misc_recomb     complement(9180..9213)
                     /locus_tag="LoxP"
                     /label="LoxP"
                     /ApEinfo_label="LoxP"
                     /ApEinfo_fwdcolor="steel blue"
                     /ApEinfo_revcolor="orange"
                     /ApEinfo_graphicformat="arrow_data {{0 1 2 0 0 -1} {} 0}
                     width 5 offset 0"
     misc_feature    2451..2519
                     /locus_tag="T2A"
                     /label="T2A"
                     /ApEinfo_label="T2A"
                     /ApEinfo_fwdcolor="#005454"
                     /ApEinfo_revcolor="green"
                     /ApEinfo_graphicformat="arrow_data {{0 1 2 0 0 -1} {} 0}
                     width 5 offset 0"
     misc_feature    3771..5181
                     /locus_tag="hKLF4 tr.2(1)"
                     /label="hKLF4 tr.2(1)"
                     /ApEinfo_label="hKLF4 tr.2"
                     /ApEinfo_fwdcolor="#03a520"
                     /ApEinfo_revcolor="#09fb33"
                     /ApEinfo_graphicformat="arrow_data {{0 1 2 0 0 -1} {} 0}
                     width 5 offset 0"
     misc_feature    2445..2447
                     /locus_tag="BsrGI removed"
                     /label="BsrGI removed"
                     /ApEinfo_label="BsrGI removed"
                     /ApEinfo_fwdcolor="#af0850"
                     /ApEinfo_revcolor="green"
                     /ApEinfo_graphicformat="arrow_data {{0 1 2 0 0 -1} {} 0}
                     width 5 offset 0"
     misc_feature    2639..2759
                     /locus_tag="hSox2, DBD"
                     /label="hSox2, DBD"
                     /ApEinfo_label="hSox2, DBD"
                     /ApEinfo_fwdcolor="#2d289e"
                     /ApEinfo_revcolor="green"
                     /ApEinfo_graphicformat="arrow_data {{0 1 2 0 0 -1} {} 0}
                     width 5 offset 0"
     misc_feature    2537..2638
                     /locus_tag="hSOX2(1)"
                     /label="hSOX2(1)"
                     /ApEinfo_label="hSOX2"
                     /ApEinfo_fwdcolor="#0000ff"
                     /ApEinfo_revcolor="#5353ff"
                     /ApEinfo_graphicformat="arrow_data {{0 1 2 0 0 -1} {} 0}
                     width 5 offset 0"
     misc_feature    2760..2774
                     /locus_tag="hSox17,DBD"
                     /label="hSox17,DBD"
                     /ApEinfo_label="hSox17,DBD"
                     /ApEinfo_fwdcolor="#cd319b"
                     /ApEinfo_revcolor="green"
                     /ApEinfo_graphicformat="arrow_data {{0 1 2 0 0 -1} {} 0}
                     width 5 offset 0"
     misc_feature    357..380
                     /locus_tag="CMV enhancer"
                     /label="CMV enhancer"
                     /ApEinfo_label="CMV enhancer"
                     /ApEinfo_fwdcolor="#804000"
                     /ApEinfo_revcolor="#c46200"
                     /ApEinfo_graphicformat="arrow_data {{0 1 2 0 0 -1} {} 0}
                     width 5 offset 0"
     misc_feature    2817..2825
                     /locus_tag="hSox2, DBD(1)"
                     /label="hSox2, DBD(1)"
                     /ApEinfo_label="hSox2, DBD"
                     /ApEinfo_fwdcolor="#2d289e"
                     /ApEinfo_revcolor="green"
                     /ApEinfo_graphicformat="arrow_data {{0 1 2 0 0 -1} {} 0}
                     width 5 offset 0"
     misc_feature    662..1677
                     /locus_tag="Chimeric intron"
                     /label="Chimeric intron"
                     /ApEinfo_label="Chimeric intron"
                     /ApEinfo_fwdcolor="#58b000"
                     /ApEinfo_revcolor="#86ff0d"
                     /ApEinfo_graphicformat="arrow_data {{0 1 2 0 0 -1} {} 0}
                     width 5 offset 0"
     misc_feature    2814..2816
                     /locus_tag="HMG-Sox17"
                     /label="HMG-Sox17"
                     /ApEinfo_label="HMG-Sox17"
                     /ApEinfo_fwdcolor="#800080"
                     /ApEinfo_revcolor="green"
                     /ApEinfo_graphicformat="arrow_data {{0 1 2 0 0 -1} {} 0}
                     width 5 offset 0"
     misc_feature    2826..2891
                     /locus_tag="hSox17,DBD(1)"
                     /label="hSox17,DBD(1)"
                     /ApEinfo_label="hSox17,DBD"
                     /ApEinfo_fwdcolor="#cd319b"
                     /ApEinfo_revcolor="green"
                     /ApEinfo_graphicformat="arrow_data {{0 1 2 0 0 -1} {} 0}
                     width 5 offset 0"
     misc_feature    2775..2813
                     /locus_tag="hSox2, DBD(2)"
                     /label="hSox2, DBD(2)"
                     /ApEinfo_label="hSox2, DBD"
                     /ApEinfo_fwdcolor="#2d289e"
                     /ApEinfo_revcolor="green"
                     /ApEinfo_graphicformat="arrow_data {{0 1 2 0 0 -1} {} 0}
                     width 5 offset 0"
     primer_bind     complement(6386..6406)
                     /locus_tag="M13-rev"
                     /label="M13-rev"
                     /ApEinfo_label="M13-rev"
                     /ApEinfo_fwdcolor="cyan"
                     /ApEinfo_revcolor="green"
                     /ApEinfo_graphicformat="arrow_data {{0 1 2 0 0 -1} {} 0}
                     width 5 offset 0"
     rep_origin      complement(11884..12566)
                     /locus_tag="ColE1 origin"
                     /label="ColE1 origin"
                     /ApEinfo_label="ColE1 origin"
                     /ApEinfo_fwdcolor="gray50"
                     /ApEinfo_revcolor="gray50"
                     /ApEinfo_graphicformat="arrow_data {{0 1 2 0 0 -1} {} 0}
                     width 5 offset 0"
     misc_binding    complement(6412..6434)
                     /locus_tag="LacO"
                     /label="LacO"
                     /ApEinfo_label="LacO"
                     /ApEinfo_fwdcolor="#6495ed"
                     /ApEinfo_revcolor="#6495ed"
                     /ApEinfo_graphicformat="arrow_data {{0 1 2 0 0 -1} {} 0}
                     width 5 offset 0"
     misc_recomb     complement(6593..6626)
                     /locus_tag="LoxP(1)"
                     /label="LoxP(1)"
                     /ApEinfo_label="LoxP"
                     /ApEinfo_fwdcolor="steel blue"
                     /ApEinfo_revcolor="orange"
                     /ApEinfo_graphicformat="arrow_data {{0 1 2 0 0 -1} {} 0}
                     width 5 offset 0"
     misc_recomb     complement(9180..9213)
                     /locus_tag="LoxP(2)"
                     /label="LoxP(2)"
                     /ApEinfo_label="LoxP"
                     /ApEinfo_fwdcolor="steel blue"
                     /ApEinfo_revcolor="orange"
                     /ApEinfo_graphicformat="arrow_data {{0 1 2 0 0 -1} {} 0}
                     width 5 offset 0"
     CDS             complement(12664..13323)
                     /locus_tag="AmpR"
                     /label="AmpR"
                     /ApEinfo_label="AmpR"
                     /ApEinfo_fwdcolor="yellow"
                     /ApEinfo_revcolor="yellow"
                     /ApEinfo_graphicformat="arrow_data {{0 1 2 0 0 -1} {} 0}
                     width 5 offset 0"
     misc_feature    complement(3788..3810)
                     /locus_tag="hKlf4-R"
                     /label="hKlf4-R"
                     /ApEinfo_label="hKlf4-R"
                     /ApEinfo_fwdcolor="cyan"
                     /ApEinfo_revcolor="green"
                     /ApEinfo_graphicformat="arrow_data {{0 1 2 0 0 -1} {} 0}
                     width 5 offset 0"
     misc_feature    5281..5302
                     /locus_tag="pCXLE-3UTR-R"
                     /label="pCXLE-3UTR-R"
                     /ApEinfo_label="pCXLE-3UTR-R"
                     /ApEinfo_fwdcolor="#008080"
                     /ApEinfo_revcolor="#008080"
                     /ApEinfo_graphicformat="arrow_data {{0 1 2 0 0 -1} {} 0}
                     width 5 offset 0"
     misc_feature    4..356
                     /locus_tag="CMV enhancer(1)"
                     /label="CMV enhancer(1)"
                     /ApEinfo_label="CMV enhancer"
                     /ApEinfo_fwdcolor="#804000"
                     /ApEinfo_revcolor="#c46200"
                     /ApEinfo_graphicformat="arrow_data {{0 1 2 0 0 -1} {} 0}
                     width 5 offset 0"
     misc_feature    5231..5819
                     /locus_tag="WPRE from pCXLE"
                     /label="WPRE from pCXLE"
                     /ApEinfo_label="WPRE from pCXLE"
                     /ApEinfo_fwdcolor="#8080ff"
                     /ApEinfo_revcolor="#bbbbff"
                     /ApEinfo_graphicformat="arrow_data {{0 1 2 0 0 -1} {} 0}
                     width 5 offset 0"
     misc_feature    5973..6029
                     /locus_tag="b-globin polyA"
                     /label="b-globin polyA"
                     /ApEinfo_label="b-globin polyA"
                     /ApEinfo_fwdcolor="#ff6cff"
                     /ApEinfo_revcolor="#ffbbff"
                     /ApEinfo_graphicformat="arrow_data {{0 1 2 0 0 -1} {} 0}
                     width 5 offset 0"
     misc_feature    357..371
                     /locus_tag="CAG_enhancer"
                     /label="CAG_enhancer"
                     /ApEinfo_label="CAG_enhancer"
                     /ApEinfo_fwdcolor="#804000"
                     /ApEinfo_revcolor="green"
                     /ApEinfo_graphicformat="arrow_data {{0 1 2 0 0 -1} {} 0}
                     width 5 offset 0"
     misc_feature    7087..9012
                     /locus_tag="EBNA"
                     /label="EBNA"
                     /ApEinfo_label="EBNA"
                     /ApEinfo_fwdcolor="#800080"
                     /ApEinfo_revcolor="#c800c8"
                     /ApEinfo_graphicformat="arrow_data {{0 1 2 0 0 -1} {} 0}
                     width 5 offset 0"
     misc_feature    385..661
                     /locus_tag="Chicken b-actin promoter"
                     /label="Chicken b-actin promoter"
                     /ApEinfo_label="Chicken b-actin promoter"
                     /ApEinfo_fwdcolor="#bfbf00"
                     /ApEinfo_revcolor="green"
                     /ApEinfo_graphicformat="arrow_data {{0 1 2 0 0 -1} {} 0}
                     width 5 offset 0"
     misc_feature    9399..11188
                     /locus_tag="oriP"
                     /label="oriP"
                     /ApEinfo_label="oriP"
                     /ApEinfo_fwdcolor="#7373ff"
                     /ApEinfo_revcolor="#acacff"
                     /ApEinfo_graphicformat="arrow_data {{0 1 2 0 0 -1} {} 0}
                     width 5 offset 0"
     misc_feature    1743..2427
                     /locus_tag="mCherry(1)"
                     /label="mCherry(1)"
                     /ApEinfo_label="mCherry"
                     /ApEinfo_fwdcolor="#c3063c"
                     /ApEinfo_revcolor="green"
                     /ApEinfo_graphicformat="arrow_data {{0 1 2 0 0 -1} {} 0}
                     width 5 offset 0"
     misc_feature    3768..5181
                     /locus_tag="hKLF4 tr.2(2)"
                     /label="hKLF4 tr.2(2)"
                     /ApEinfo_label="hKLF4 tr.2"
                     /ApEinfo_fwdcolor="#03a520"
                     /ApEinfo_revcolor="#09fb33"
                     /ApEinfo_graphicformat="arrow_data {{0 1 2 0 0 -1} {} 0}
                     width 5 offset 0"
     misc_feature    3690..3746
                     /locus_tag="human codon-optimized P2A"
                     /label="human codon-optimized P2A"
                     /ApEinfo_label="human codon-optimized P2A"
                     /ApEinfo_fwdcolor="#f00078"
                     /ApEinfo_revcolor="#ff46a3"
                     /ApEinfo_graphicformat="arrow_data {{0 1 2 0 0 -1} {} 0}
                     width 5 offset 0"
     misc_feature    2639..3680
                     /locus_tag="hSox2-17"
                     /label="hSox2-17"
                     /ApEinfo_label="hSox2-17"
                     /ApEinfo_fwdcolor="#004080"
                     /ApEinfo_revcolor="#0061c1"
                     /ApEinfo_graphicformat="arrow_data {{0 1 2 0 0 -1} {} 0}
                     width 5 offset 0"
                     /ApEinfo_hidden
ORIGIN
        1 gtcgacattg attattgact agttattaat agtaatcaat tacggggtca ttagttcata
       61 gcccatatat ggagttccgc gttacataac ttacggtaaa tggcccgcct ggctgaccgc
      121 ccaacgaccc ccgcccattg acgtcaataa tgacgtatgt tcccatagta acgccaatag
      181 ggactttcca ttgacgtcaa tgggtggagt atttacggta aactgcccac ttggcagtac
      241 atcaagtgta tcatatgcca agtacgcccc ctattgacgt caatgacggt aaatggcccg
      301 cctggcatta tgcccagtac atgaccttat gggactttcc tacttggcag tacatctacg
      361 tattagtcat cgctattacc atggtcgagg tgagccccac gttctgcttc actctcccca
      421 tctccccccc ctccccaccc ccaattttgt atttatttat tttttaatta ttttgtgcag
      481 cgatgggggc gggggggggg ggggggcgcg cgccaggcgg ggcggggcgg ggcgaggggc
      541 ggggcgggcg aggcggagag gtgcggcggc agccaatcag agcggcgcgc tccgaaagtt
      601 tccttttatg gcgaggcggc ggcggcggcg gccctataaa aagcgaagcg cgcggcgggc
      661 gggagtcgct gcgcgctgcc ttcgccccgt gccccgctcc gccgccgcct cgcgccgccc
      721 gccccggctc tgactgaccg cgttactccc acaggtgagc gggcgggacg gcccttctcc
      781 tccgggctgt aattagcgct tggtttaatg acggcttgtt tcttttctgt ggctgcgtga
      841 aagccttgag gggctccggg agggcccttt gtgcgggggg agcggctcgg ggggtgcgtg
      901 cgtgtgtgtg tgcgtgggga gcgccgcgtg cggctccgcg ctgcccggcg gctgtgagcg
      961 ctgcgggcgc ggcgcggggc tttgtgcgct ccgcagtgtg cgcgagggga gcgcggccgg
     1021 gggcggtgcc ccgcggtgcg gggggggctg cgaggggaac aaaggctgcg tgcggggtgt
     1081 gtgcgtgggg gggtgagcag ggggtgtggg cgcgtcggtc gggctgcaac cccccctgca
     1141 cccccctccc cgagttgctg agcacggccc ggcttcgggt gcggggctcc gtacggggcg
     1201 tggcgcgggg ctcgccgtgc cgggcggggg gtggcggcag gtgggggtgc cgggcggggc
     1261 ggggccgcct cgggccgggg agggctcggg ggaggggcgc ggcggccccc ggagcgccgg
     1321 cggctgtcga ggcgcggcga gccgcagcca ttgcctttta tggtaatcgt gcgagagggc
     1381 gcagggactt cctttgtccc aaatctgtgc ggagccgaaa tctgggaggc gccgccgcac
     1441 cccctctagc gggcgcgggg cgaagcggtg cggcgccggc aggaaggaaa tgggcgggga
     1501 gggccttcgt gcgtcgccgc gccgccgtcc ccttctccct ctccagcctc ggggctgtcc
     1561 gcggggggac ggctgccttc gggggggacg gggcagggcg gggttcggct tctggcgtgt
     1621 gaccggcggc tctagagcct ctgctaacca tgttcatgcc ttcttctttt tcctacagct
     1681 cctgggcaac gtgctggtta ttgtgctgtc tcatcatttt ggcaaagaat tcgcccttca
     1741 ccATGGTGAG CAAGGGCGAG GAGGATAACA TGGCCATCAT CAAGGAGTTC ATGCGCTTCA
     1801 AGGTGCACAT GGAGGGCTCC GTGAACGGCC ACGAGTTCGA GATCGAGGGC GAGGGCGAGG
     1861 GCCGCCCCTA CGAGGGCACC CAGACCGCCA AGCTGAAGGT GACCAAGGGT GGCCCCCTGC
     1921 CCTTCGCCTG GGACATCCTG TCCCCTCAGT TCATGTACGG CTCCAAGGCC TACGTGAAGC
     1981 ACCCCGCCGA CATCCCCGAC TACTTGAAGC TGTCCTTCCC CGAGGGCTTC AAGTGGGAGC
     2041 GCGTGATGAA CTTCGAGGAC GGCGGCGTGG TGACCGTGAC CCAGGACTCC TCCCTGCAGG
     2101 ACGGCGAGTT CATCTACAAG GTGAAGCTGC GCGGCACCAA CTTCCCCTCC GACGGCCCCG
     2161 TAATGCAGAA GAAGACCATG GGCTGGGAGG CCTCCTCCGA GCGGATGTAC CCCGAGGACG
     2221 GCGCCCTGAA GGGCGAGATC AAGCAGAGGC TGAAGCTGAA GGACGGCGGC CACTACGACG
     2281 CTGAGGTCAA GACCACCTAC AAGGCCAAGA AGCCCGTGCA GCTGCCCGGC GCCTACAACG
     2341 TCAACATCAA GTTGGACATC ACCTCCCACA ACGAGGACTA CACCATCGTG GAACAGTACG
     2401 AACGCGCCGA GGGCCGCCAC TCCACCGGCG GCATGGACGA GCTGTATAAG gcatgcggct
     2461 ccggcgaggg caggggaagt cttctaacat gcggggacgt ggaggaaaat cccggcccaA
     2521 TGTACAACAT GATGGAGACG GAGCTGAAGC CGCCGGGCCC GCAGCAAACT TCGGGGGGCG
     2581 GCGGCGGCAA CTCCACCGCG GCGGCGGCCG GCGGCAACCA GAAAAACAGC CCGGACCGCG
     2641 TCAAGCGGCC CATGAATGCC TTCATGGTGT GGTCCCGCGG GCAGCGGCGC AAGATGGCCC
     2701 AGGAGAACCC CAAGATGCAC AACTCGGAGA TCAGCAAGCG CCTGGGCGCC GAGTGGAAAG
     2761 CGCTGACGCT GGCGGAGAAG CGGCCGTTCA TCGACGAGGC TAAGCGGCTG CGAGTGCTGC
     2821 ACATGCAGGA CCACCCCAAC TACAAGTACC GGCCGCGGCG GCGCAAGCAG GTGAAGCGGC
     2881 TGAAGCGGGT GGAGGGCGGC TTCCTGCACG GCCTGGCTGA GCCGCAGGCG GCCGCGCTGG
     2941 GCCCCGAGGG CGGCCGCGTG GCCATGGACG GCCTGGGCCT CCAGTTCCCC GAGCAGGGCT
     3001 TCCCCGCCGG CCCGCCGCTG CTGCCTCCGC ACATGGGCGG CCACTACCGC GACTGCCAGA
     3061 GTCTGGGCGC GCCTCCGCTC GACGGCTACC CGTTGCCCAC GCCCGACACG TCCCCGCTGG
     3121 ACGGCGTGGA CCCCGACCCG GCTTTCTTCG CCGCCCCGAT GCCCGGGGAC TGCCCGGCGG
     3181 CCGGCACCTA CAGCTACGCG CAGGTCTCGG ACTACGCTGG CCCCCCGGAG CCTCCCGCCG
     3241 GTCCCATGCA CCCCCGACTC GGCCCAGAGC CCGCGGGTCC CTCGATTCCG GGCCTCCTGG
     3301 CGCCACCCAG CGCCCTTCAC GTGTACTACG GCGCGATGGG CTCGCCCGGG GCGGGCGGCG
     3361 GGCGCGGCTT CCAGATGCAG CCGCAACACC AGCACCAGCA CCAGCACCAG CACCACCCCC
     3421 CGGGCCCCGG ACAGCCGTCG CCCCCTCCGG AGGCACTGCC CTGCCGGGAC GGCACGGACC
     3481 CCAGTCAGCC CGCCGAGCTC CTCGGGGAGG TGGACCGCAC GGAATTTGAA CAGTATCTGC
     3541 ACTTCGTGTG CAAGCCTGAG ATGGGCCTCC CCTACCAGGG GCATGACTCC GGTGTGAATC
     3601 TCCCCGACAG CCACGGGGCC ATTTCCTCGG TGGTGTCCGA CGCCAGCTCC GCGGTATATT
     3661 ACTGCAACTA TCCTGACGTG ggcACCGGTg ccaccaactt cagcctgctg aagcaggccg
     3721 gcgacgtgga ggagaacccc ggccccATGA ACAATTCGCC CTTCACCATG GCTGTCAGTG
     3781 ACGCGCTGCT CCCATCTTTC TCCACGTTCG CGTCTGGCCC GGCGGGAAGG GAGAAGACAC
     3841 TGCGTCAAGC AGGTGCCCCG AATAACCGCT GGCGGGAGGA GCTCTCCCAC ATGAAGCGAC
     3901 TTCCCCCAGT GCTTCCCGGC CGCCCCTATG ACCTGGCGGC GGCGACCGTG GCCACAGACC
     3961 TGGAGAGCGG CGGAGCCGGT GCGGCTTGCG GCGGTAGCAA CCTGGCGCCC CTACCTCGGA
     4021 GAGAGACCGA GGAGTTCAAC GATCTCCTGG ACCTGGACTT TATTCTCTCC AATTCGCTGA
     4081 CCCATCCTCC GGAGTCAGTG GCCGCCACCG TGTCCTCGTC AGCGTCAGCC TCCTCTTCGT
     4141 CGTCGCCGTC GAGCAGCGGC CCTGCCAGCG CGCCCTCCAC CTGCAGCTTC ACCTATCCGA
     4201 TCCGGGCCGG GAACGACCCG GGCGTGGCGC CGGGCGGCAC GGGCGGAGGC CTCCTCTATG
     4261 GCAGGGAGTC CGCTCCCCCT CCGACGGCTC CCTTCAACCT GGCGGACATC AACGACGTGA
     4321 GCCCCTCGGG CGGCTTCGTG GCCGAGCTCC TGCGGCCAGA ATTGGACCCG GTGTACATTC
     4381 CGCCGCAGCA GCCGCAGCCG CCAGGTGGCG GGCTGATGGG CAAGTTCGTG CTGAAGGCGT
     4441 CGCTGAGCGC CCCTGGCAGC GAGTACGGCA GCCCGTCGGT CATCAGCGTC AGCAAAGGCA
     4501 GCCCTGACGG CAGCCACCCG GTGGTGGTGG CGCCCTACAA CGGCGGGCCG CCGCGCACGT
     4561 GCCCCAAGAT CAAGCAGGAG GCGGTCTCTT CGTGCACCCA CTTGGGCGCT GGACCCCCTC
     4621 TCAGCAATGG CCACCGGCCG GCTGCACACG ACTTCCCCCT GGGGCGGCAG CTCCCCAGCA
     4681 GGACTACCCC GACCCTGGGT CTTGAGGAAG TGCTGAGCAG CAGGGACTGT CACCCTGCCC
     4741 TGCCGCTTCC TCCCGGCTTC CATCCCCACC CGGGGCCCAA TTACCCATCC TTCCTGCCCG
     4801 ATCAGATGCA GCCGCAAGTC CCGCCGCTCC ATTACCAAGA GCTCATGCCA CCCGGTTCCT
     4861 GCATGCCAGA GGAGCCCAAG CCAAAGAGGG GAAGACGATC GTGGCCCCGG AAAAGGACCG
     4921 CCACCCACAC TTGTGATTAC GCGGGCTGCG GCAAAACCTA CACAAAGAGT TCCCATCTCA
     4981 AGGCACACCT GCGAACCCAC ACAGGTGAGA AACCTTACCA CTGTGACTGG GACGGCTGTG
     5041 GATGGAAATT CGCCCGCTCA GATGAACTGA CCAGGCACTA CCGTAAACAC ACGGGGCACC
     5101 GCCCGTTCCA GTGCCAAAAA TGCGACCGAG CATTTTCCAG GTCGGACCAC CTCGCCTTAC
     5161 ACATGAAGAG ACATTTTTAA Aagggcgaat tgcctgcagg aattcaagct tcggggacta
     5221 gtcatatgat aatcaacctc tggattacaa aatttgtgaa agattgactg gtattcttaa
     5281 ctatgttgct ccttttacgc tatgtggata cgctgcttta atgcctttgt atcatgctat
     5341 tgcttcccgt atggctttca ttttctcctc cttgtataaa tcctggttgc tgtctcttta
     5401 tgaggagttg tggcccgttg tcaggcaacg tggcgtggtg tgcactgtgt ttgctgacgc
     5461 aacccccact ggttggggca ttgccaccac ctgtcagctc ctttccggga ctttcgcttt
     5521 ccccctccct attgccacgg cggaactcat cgccgcctgc cttgcccgct gctggacagg
     5581 ggctcggctg ttgggcactg acaattccgt ggtgttgtcg gggaagctga cgtcctttcc
     5641 atggctgctc gcctgtgttg ccacctggat tctgcgcggg acgtccttct gctacgtccc
     5701 ttcggccctc aatccagcgg accttccttc ccgcggcctg ctgccggctc tgcggcctct
     5761 tccgcgtctt cgccttcgcc ctcagacgag tcggatctcc ctttgggccg cctccccgca
     5821 tcggtaaatt cactcctcag gtgcaggctg cctatcagaa ggtggtggct ggtgtggcca
     5881 atgccctggc tcacaaatac cactgagatc tttttccctc tgccaaaaat tatggggaca
     5941 tcatgaagcc ccttgagcat ctgacttctg gctaataaag gaaatttatt ttcattgcaa
     6001 tagtgtgttg gaattttttg tgtctctcac tcggaaggac atatgggagg gcaaatcatt
     6061 taaaacatca gaatgagtat ttggtttaga gtttggcaac atatgcccat atgctggctg
     6121 ccatgaacaa aggttggcta taaagaggtc atcagtatat gaaacagccc cctgctgtcc
     6181 attccttatt ccatagaaaa gccttgactt gaggttagat tttttttata ttttgttttg
     6241 tgttattttt ttctttaaca tccctaaaat tttccttaca tgttttacta gccagatttt
     6301 tcctcctctc ctgactactc ccagtcatag ctgtccctct tctcttatgg agatccctcg
     6361 acctgcagcc caagcttggc gtaatcatgg tcatagctgt ttcctgtgtg aaattgttat
     6421 ccgctcacaa ttccacacaa catacgagcc ggaagcataa agtgtaaagc ctggggtgcc
     6481 taatgagtga gctaactcac attaattgcg ttgcgctcac tgcccgcttt ccagtcggga
     6541 aacctgtcgt gccagcggat ctcaattccg atcatattca ataaccctta atataacttc
     6601 gtataatgta tgctatacga agttattagg tctgaagagg agtttacgtc cagccaagct
     6661 taggatcaat tctcatgttt gacagcttat catcgataag ctgatcctca caggccgcac
     6721 ccagcttttc ttccgttgcc ccagtagcat ctctgtctgg tgaccttgaa gaggaagagg
     6781 aggggtcccg agaatcccca tccctaccgt ccagcaaaaa gggggacgag gaatttgagg
     6841 cctggcttga ggctcaggac gcaaatcttg aggatgttca gcgggagttt tccgggctgc
     6901 gagtaattgg tgatgaggac gaggatggtt cggaggatgg ggaattttca gacctggatc
     6961 tgtctgacag cgaccatgaa ggggatgagg gtgggggggc tgttggaggg ggcaggagtc
     7021 tgcactccct gtattcactg agcgtcgtct aataaagatg tctattgatc tcttttagtg
     7081 tgaatcatgt ctgacgaggg gccaggtaca ggacctggaa atggcctagg agagaaggga
     7141 gacacatctg gaccagaagg ctccggcggc agtggacctc aaagaagagg gggtgataac
     7201 catggacgag gacggggaag aggacgagga cgaggaggcg gaagaccagg agccccgggc
     7261 ggctcaggat cagggccaag acatagagat ggtgtccgga gaccccaaaa acgtccaagt
     7321 tgcattggct gcaaagggac ccacggtgga acaggagcag gagcaggagc gggaggggca
     7381 ggagcaggag gggcaggagc aggaggaggg gcaggagcag gaggaggggc aggaggggca
     7441 ggaggggcag gaggggcagg agcaggagga ggggcaggag caggaggagg ggcaggaggg
     7501 gcaggagggg caggagcagg aggaggggca ggagcaggag gaggggcagg aggggcagga
     7561 gcaggaggag gggcaggagg ggcaggaggg gcaggagcag gaggaggggc aggagcagga
     7621 ggaggggcag gaggggcagg agcaggagga ggggcaggag gggcaggagg ggcaggagca
     7681 ggaggagggg caggagcagg aggggcagga ggggcaggag gggcaggagc aggaggggca
     7741 ggagcaggag gaggggcagg aggggcagga ggggcaggag caggaggggc aggagcagga
     7801 ggggcaggag caggaggggc aggagcagga ggggcaggag gggcaggagc aggaggggca
     7861 ggaggggcag gagcaggagg ggcaggaggg gcaggagcag gaggaggggc aggaggggca
     7921 ggagcaggag gaggggcagg aggggcagga gcaggagggg caggaggggc aggagcagga
     7981 ggggcaggag gggcaggagc aggaggggca ggaggggcag gagcaggagg aggggcagga
     8041 gcaggagggg caggagcagg aggtggaggc cggggtcgag gaggcagtgg aggccggggt
     8101 cgaggaggta gtggaggccg gggtcgagga ggtagtggag gccgccgggg tagaggacgt
     8161 gaaagagcca gggggggaag tcgtgaaaga gccaggggga gaggtcgtgg acgtggagaa
     8221 aagaggccca ggagtcccag tagtcagtca tcatcatccg ggtctccacc gcgcaggccc
     8281 cctccaggta gaaggccatt tttccaccct gtaggggaag ccgattattt tgaataccac
     8341 caagaaggtg gcccagatgg tgagcctgac gtgcccccgg gagcgataga gcagggcccc
     8401 gcagatgacc caggagaagg cccaagcact ggaccccggg gtcagggtga tggaggcagg
     8461 cgcaaaaaag gagggtggtt tggaaagcat cgtggtcaag gaggttccaa cccgaaattt
     8521 gagaacattg cagaaggttt aagagctctc ctggctagga gtcacgtaga aaggactacc
     8581 gacgaaggaa cttgggtcgc cggtgtgttc gtatatggag gtagtaagac ctccctttac
     8641 aacctaaggc gaggaactgc ccttgctatt ccacaatgtc gtcttacacc attgagtcgt
     8701 ctcccctttg gaatggcccc tggacccggc ccacaacctg gcccgctaag ggagtccatt
     8761 gtctgttatt tcatggtctt tttacaaact catatatttg ctgaggtttt gaaggatgcg
     8821 attaaggacc ttgttatgac aaagcccgct cctacctgca atatcagggt gactgtgtgc
     8881 agctttgacg atggagtaga tttgcctccc tggtttccac ctatggtgga aggggctgcc
     8941 gcggagggtg atgacggaga tgacggagat gaaggaggtg atggagatga gggtgaggaa
     9001 gggcaggagt gatgtaactt gttaggagac gccctcaatc gtattaaaag ccgtgtattc
     9061 ccccgcacta aagaataaat ccccagtaga catcatgcgt gctgttggtg tatttctggc
     9121 catctgtctt gtcaccattt tcgtcctccc aacatggggc aattgccgga acccttaata
     9181 taacttcgta taatgtatgc tatacgaagt tattaggtcc ctcgaagagg ttcactagcg
     9241 gatctcaatt gggcataccc atgttgtcac gtcactcagc tccgcgctca acaccttctc
     9301 gcgttggaaa acattagcga catttacctg gtgagcaatc agacatgcga cggctttagc
     9361 ctggcctcct taaattcacc taagaatggg agcaaccagc aggaaaagga caagcagcga
     9421 aaattcacgc ccccttggga ggtggcggca tatgcaaagg atagcactcc cactctacta
     9481 ctgggtatca tatgctgact gtatatgcat gaggatagca tatgctaccc ggatacagat
     9541 taggatagca tatactaccc agatatagat taggatagca tatgctaccc agatatagat
     9601 taggatagcc tatgctaccc agatataaat taggatagca tatactaccc agatatagat
     9661 taggatagca tatgctaccc agatatagat taggatagcc tatgctaccc agatatagat
     9721 taggatagca tatgctaccc agatatagat taggatagca tatgctatcc agatatttgg
     9781 gtagtatatg ctacccagat ataaattagg atagcatata ctaccctaat ctctattagg
     9841 atagcatatg ctacccggat acagattagg atagcatata ctacccagat atagattagg
     9901 atagcatatg ctacccagat atagattagg atagcctatg ctacccagat ataaattagg
     9961 atagcatata ctacccagat atagattagg atagcatatg ctacccagat atagattagg
    10021 atagcctatg ctacccagat atagattagg atagcatatg ctatccagat atttgggtag
    10081 tatatgctac ccatggcaac attagcccac cgtgctctca gcgacctcgt gaatatgagg
    10141 accaacaacc ctgtgcttgg cgctcaggcg caagtgtgtg taatttgtcc tccagatcgc
    10201 agcaatcgcg cccctatctt ggcccgccca cctacttatg caggtattcc ccggggtgcc
    10261 attagtggtt ttgtgggcaa gtggtttgac cgcagtggtt agcggggtta caatcagcca
    10321 agttattaca cccttatttt acagtccaaa accgcagggc ggcgtgtggg ggctgacgcg
    10381 tgcccccact ccacaatttc aaaaaaaaga gtggccactt gtctttgttt atgggcccca
    10441 ttggcgtgga gccccgttta attttcgggg gtgttagaga caaccagtgg agtccgctgc
    10501 tgtcggcgtc cactctcttt ccccttgtta caaatagagt gtaacaacat ggttcacctg
    10561 tcttggtccc tgcctgggac acatcttaat aaccccagta tcatattgca ctaggattat
    10621 gtgttgccca tagccataaa ttcgtgtgag atggacatcc agtctttacg gcttgtcccc
    10681 accccatgga tttctattgt taaagatatt cagaatgttt cattcctaca ctagtattta
    10741 ttgcccaagg ggtttgtgag ggttatattg gtgtcatagc acaatgccac cactgaaccc
    10801 cccgtccaaa ttttattctg ggggcgtcac ctgaaacctt gttttcgagc acctcacata
    10861 caccttactg ttcacaactc agcagttatt ctattagcta aacgaaggag aatgaagaag
    10921 caggcgaaga ttcaggagag ttcactgccc gctccttgat cttcagccac tgcccttgtg
    10981 actaaaatgg ttcactaccc tcgtggaatc ctgaccccat gtaaataaaa ccgtgacagc
    11041 tcatggggtg ggagatatcg ctgttcctta ggaccctttt actaacccta attcgatagc
    11101 atatgcttcc cgttgggtaa catatgctat tgaattaggg ttagtctgga tagtatatac
    11161 tactacccgg gaagcatatg ctacccgttt agggttaaca agggggcctt ataaacacta
    11221 ttgctaatgc cctcttgagg gtccgcttat cggtagctac acaggcccct ctgattgacg
    11281 ttggtgtagc ctcccgtagt cttcctgggc ccctgggagg tacatgtccc ccagcattgg
    11341 tgtaagagct tcagccaaga gttacacata aaggcaatgt tgtgttgcag tccacagact
    11401 gcaaagtctg ctccaggatg aaagccactc agtgttggca aatgtgcaca tccatttata
    11461 aggatgtcaa ctacagtcag agaacccctt tgtgtttggt ccccccccgt gtcacatgtg
    11521 gaacagggcc cagttggcaa gttgtaccaa ccaactgaag ggattacatg cactgccccg
    11581 cgaagaaggg gcagagatgt cgtagtcagg tttagttcgt ccggggcggg gcatcgatcc
    11641 tctagagtcg acgctagcgg atccgctgca ttaatgaatc ggccaacgcg cggggagagg
    11701 cggtttgcgt attgggcgct cttccgcttc ctcgctcact gactcgctgc gctcggtcgt
    11761 tcggctgcgg cgagcggtat cagctcactc aaaggcggta atacggttat ccacagaatc
    11821 aggggataac gcaggaaaga acatgtgagc aaaaggccag caaaaggcca ggaaccgtaa
    11881 aaaggccgcg ttgctggcgt ttttccatag gctccgcccc cctgacgagc atcacaaaaa
    11941 tcgacgctca agtcagaggt ggcgaaaccc gacaggacta taaagatacc aggcgtttcc
    12001 ccctggaagc tccctcgtgc gctctcctgt tccgaccctg ccgcttaccg gatacctgtc
    12061 cgcctttctc ccttcgggaa gcgtggcgct ttctcatagc tcacgctgta ggtatctcag
    12121 ttcggtgtag gtcgttcgct ccaagctggg ctgtgtgcac gaaccccccg ttcagcccga
    12181 ccgctgcgcc ttatccggta actatcgtct tgagtccaac ccggtaagac acgacttatc
    12241 gccactggca gcagccactg gtaacaggat tagcagagcg aggtatgtag gcggtgctac
    12301 agagttcttg aagtggtggc ctaactacgg ctacactaga agaacagtat ttggtatctg
    12361 cgctctgctg aagccagtta ccttcggaaa aagagttggt agctcttgat ccggcaaaca
    12421 aaccaccgct ggtagcggtg gtttttttgt ttgcaagcag cagattacgc gcagaaaaaa
    12481 aggatctcaa gaagatcctt tgatcttttc tacggggtct gacgctcagt ggaacgaaaa
    12541 ctcacgttaa gggattttgg tcatgagatt atcaaaaagg atcttcacct agatcctttt
    12601 aaattaaaaa tgaagtttta aatcaatcta aagtatatat gagtaaactt ggtctgacag
    12661 ttaccaatgc ttaatcagtg aggcacctat ctcagcgatc tgtctatttc gttcatccat
    12721 agttgcctga ctccccgtcg tgtagataac tacgatacgg gagggcttac catctggccc
    12781 cagtgctgca atgataccgc gagacccacg ctcaccggct ccagatttat cagcaataaa
    12841 ccagccagcc ggaagggccg agcgcagaag tggtcctgca actttatccg cctccatcca
    12901 gtctattaat tgttgccggg aagctagagt aagtagttcg ccagttaata gtttgcgcaa
    12961 cgttgttgcc attgctacag gcatcgtggt gtcacgctcg tcgtttggta tggcttcatt
    13021 cagctccggt tcccaacgat caaggcgagt tacatgatcc cccatgttgt gcaaaaaagc
    13081 ggttagctcc ttcggtcctc cgatcgttgt cagaagtaag ttggccgcag tgttatcact
    13141 catggttatg gcagcactgc ataattctct tactgtcatg ccatccgtaa gatgcttttc
    13201 tgtgactggt gagtactcaa ccaagtcatt ctgagaatag tgtatgcggc gaccgagttg
    13261 ctcttgcccg gcgtcaatac gggataatac cgcgccacat agcagaactt taaaagtgct
    13321 catcattgga aaacgttctt cggggcgaaa actctcaagg atcttaccgc tgttgagatc
    13381 cagttcgatg taacccactc gtgcacccaa ctgatcttca gcatctttta ctttcaccag
    13441 cgtttctggg tgagcaaaaa caggaaggca aaatgccgca aaaaagggaa taagggcgac
    13501 acggaaatgt tgaatactca tactcttcct ttttcaatat tattgaagca tttatcaggg
    13561 ttattgtctc atgagcggat acatatttga atgtatttag aaaaataaac aaataggggt
    13621 tccgcgcaca tttccccgaa aagtgccacc tgg
//
