>Addgene plasmid #193294 | pCXLE-mCherry-t2a-SOX2-17-p2a-KLF4 | addgene full sequence | sequence record 379650 | Addgene NGS Result
GTCGACATTGATTATTGACTAGTTATTAATAGTAATCAATTACGGGGTCATTAGTTCATAGCCCATATAT
GGAGTTCCGCGTTACATAACTTACGGTAAATGGCCCGCCTGGCTGACCGCCCAACGACCCCCGCCCATTG
ACGTCAATAATGACGTATGTTCCCATAGTAACGCCAATAGGGACTTTCCATTGACGTCAATGGGTGGAGT
ATTTACGGTAAACTGCCCACTTGGCAGTACATCAAGTGTATCATATGCCAAGTACGCCCCCTATTGACGT
CAATGACGGTAAATGGCCCGCCTGGCATTATGCCCAGTACATGACCTTATGGGACTTTCCTACTTGGCAG
TACATCTACGTATTAGTCATCGCTATTACCATGGTCGAGGTGAGCCCCACGTTCTGCTTCACTCTCCCCA
TCTCCCCCCCCTCCCCACCCCCAATTTTGTATTTATTTATTTTTTAATTATTTTGTGCAGCGATGGGGGC
GGGGGGGGGGGGGGGGCGCGCGCCAGGCGGGGCGGGGCGGGGCGAGGGGCGGGGCGGGGCGAGGCGGAGA
GGTGCGGCGGCAGCCAATCAGAGCGGCGCGCTCCGAAAGTTTCCTTTTATGGCGAGGCGGCGGCGGCGGC
GGCCCTATAAAAAGCGAAGCGCGCGGCGGGCGGGAGTCGCTGCGCGCTGCCTTCGCCCCGTGCCCCGCTC
CGCCGCCGCCTCGCGCCGCCCGCCCCGGCTCTGACTGACCGCGTTACTCCCACAGGTGAGCGGGCGGGAC
GGCCCTTCTCCTCCGGGCTGTAATTAGCGCTTGGTTTAATGACGGCTTGTTTCTTTTCTGTGGCTGCGTG
AAAGCCTTGAGGGGCTCCGGGAGGGCCCTTTGTGCGGGGGGAGCGGCTCGGGGGGTGCGTGCGTGTGTGT
GTGCGTGGGGAGCGCCGCGTGCGGCTCCGCGCTGCCCGGCGGCTGTGAGCGCTGCGGGCGCGGCGCGGGG
CTTTGTGCGCTCCGCAGTGTGCGCGAGGGGAGCGCGGCCGGGGGCGGTGCCCCGCGGTGCGGGGGGGGCT
GCGAGGGGAACAAAGGCTGCGTGCGGGGTGTGTGCGTGGGGGGGTGAGCAGGGGGTGTGGGCGCGTCGGT
CGGGCTGCAACCCCCCCTGCACCCCCCTCCCCGAGTTGCTGAGCACGGCCCGGCTTCGGGTGCGGGGCTC
CGTACGGGGCGTGGCGCGGGGCTCGCCGTGCCGGGCGGGGGGTGGCGGCAGGTGGGGGTGCCGGGCGGGG
CGGGGCCGCCTCGGGCCGGGGAGGGCTCGGGGGAGGGGCGCGGCGGCCCCCGGAGCGCCGGCGGCTGTCG
AGGCGCGGCGAGCCGCAGCCATTGCCTTTTATGGTAATCGTGCGAGAGGGCGCAGGGACTTCCTTTGTCC
CAAATCTGTGCGGAGCCGAAATCTGGGAGGCGCCGCCGCACCCCCTCTAGCGGGCGCGGGGCGAAGCGGT
GCGGCGCCGGCAGGAAGGAAATGGGCGGGGAGGGCCTTCGTGCGTCGCCGCGCCGCCGTCCCCTTCTCCC
TCTCCAGCCTCGGGGCTGTCCGCGGGGGGACGGCTGCCTTCGGGGGGGACGGGGCAGGGCGGGGTTCGGC
TTCTGGCGTGTGACCGGCGGCTCTAGAGCCTCTGCTAACCATGTTCATGCCTTCTTCTTTTTCCTACAGC
TCCTGGGCAACGTGCTGGTTATTGTGCTGTCTCATCATTTTGGCAAAGAATTCGCCCTTCACCATGGTGA
GCAAGGGCGAGGAGGATAACATGGCCATCATCAAGGAGTTCATGCGCTTCAAGGTGCACATGGAGGGCTC
CGTGAACGGCCACGAGTTCGAGATCGAGGGCGAGGGCGAGGGCCGCCCCTACGAGGGCACCCAGACCGCC
AAGCTGAAGGTGACCAAGGGTGGCCCCCTGCCCTTCGCCTGGGACATCCTGTCCCCTCAGTTCATGTACG
GCTCCAAGGCCTACGTGAAGCACCCCGCCGACATCCCCGACTACTTGAAGCTGTCCTTCCCCGAGGGCTT
CAAGTGGGAGCGCGTGATGAACTTCGAGGACGGCGGCGTGGTGACCGTGACCCAGGACTCCTCCCTGCAG
GACGGCGAGTTCATCTACAAGGTGAAGCTGCGCGGCACCAACTTCCCCTCCGACGGCCCCGTAATGCAGA
AGAAGACCATGGGCTGGGAGGCCTCCTCCGAGCGGATGTACCCCGAGGACGGCGCCCTGAAGGGCGAGAT
CAAGCAGAGGCTGAAGCTGAAGGACGGCGGCCACTACGACGCTGAGGTCAAGACCACCTACAAGGCCAAG
AAGCCCGTGCAGCTGCCCGGCGCCTACAACGTCAACATCAAGTTGGACATCACCTCCCACAACGAGGACT
ACACCATCGTGGAACAGTACGAACGCGCCGAGGGCCGCCACTCCACCGGCGGCATGGACGAGCTGTATAA
GGCATGCGGCTCCGGCGAGGGCAGGGGAAGTCTTCTAACATGCGGGGACGTGGAGGAAAATCCCGGCCCA
ATGTACAACATGATGGAGACGGAGCTGAAGCCGCCGGGCCCGCAGCAAACTTCGGGGGGCGGCGGCGGCA
ACTCCACCGCGGCGGCGGCCGGCGGCAACCAGAAAAACAGCCCGGACCGCGTCAAGCGGCCCATGAATGC
CTTCATGGTGTGGTCCCGCGGGCAGCGGCGCAAGATGGCCCAGGAGAACCCCAAGATGCACAACTCGGAG
ATCAGCAAGCGCCTGGGCGCCGAGTGGAAAGCGCTGACGCTGGCGGAGAAGCGGCCGTTCATCGACGAGG
CTAAGCGGCTGCGAGTGCTGCACATGCAGGACCACCCCAACTACAAGTACCGGCCGCGGCGGCGCAAGCA
GGTGAAGCGGCTGAAGCGGGTGGAGGGCGGCTTCCTGCACGGCCTGGCTGAGCCGCAGGCGGCCGCGCTG
GGCCCCGAGGGCGGCCGCGTGGCCATGGACGGCCTGGGCCTCCAGTTCCCCGAGCAGGGCTTCCCCGCCG
GCCCGCCGCTGCTGCCTCCGCACATGGGCGGCCACTACCGCGACTGCCAGAGTCTGGGCGCGCCTCCGCT
CGACGGCTACCCGTTGCCCACGCCCGACACGTCCCCGCTGGACGGCGTGGACCCCGACCCGGCTTTCTTC
GCCGCCCCGATGCCCGGGGACTGCCCGGCGGCCGGCACCTACAGCTACGCGCAGGTCTCGGACTACGCTG
GCCCCCCGGAGCCTCCCGCCGGTCCCATGCACCCCCGACTCGGCCCAGAGCCCGCGGGTCCCTCGATTCC
GGGCCTCCTGGCGCCACCCAGCGCCCTTCACGTGTACTACGGCGCGATGGGCTCGCCCGGGGCGGGCGGC
GGGCGCGGCTTCCAGATGCAGCCGCAACACCAGCACCAGCACCAGCACCAGCACCACCCCCCGGGCCCCG
GACAGCCGTCGCCCCCTCCGGAGGCACTGCCCTGCCGGGACGGCACGGACCCCAGTCAGCCCGCCGAGCT
CCTCGGGGAGGTGGACCGCACGGAATTTGAACAGTATCTGCACTTCGTGTGCAAGCCTGAGATGGGCCTC
CCCTACCAGGGGCATGACTCCGGTGTGAATCTCCCCGACAGCCACGGGGCCATTTCCTCGGTGGTGTCCG
ACGCCAGCTCCGCGGTATATTACTGCAACTATCCTGACGTGGGCACCGGTGCCACCAACTTCAGCCTGCT
GAAGCAGGCCGGCGACGTGGAGGAGAACCCCGGCCCCATGAACAATTCGCCCTTCACCATGGCTGTCAGT
GACGCGCTGCTCCCATCTTTCTCCACGTTCGCGTCTGGCCCGGCGGGAAGGGAGAAGACACTGCGTCAAG
CAGGTGCCCCGAATAACCGCTGGCGGGAGGAGCTCTCCCACATGAAGCGACTTCCCCCAGTGCTTCCCGG
CCGCCCCTATGACCTGGCGGCGGCGACCGTGGCCACAGACCTGGAGAGCGGCGGAGCCGGTGCGGCTTGC
GGCGGTAGCAACCTGGCGCCCCTACCTCGGAGAGAGACCGAGGAGTTCAACGATCTCCTGGACCTGGACT
TTATTCTCTCCAATTCGCTGACCCATCCTCCGGAGTCAGTGGCCGCCACCGTGTCCTCGTCAGCGTCAGC
CTCCTCTTCGTCGTCGCCGTCGAGCAGCGGCCCTGCCAGCGCGCCCTCCACCTGCAGCTTCACCTATCCG
ATCCGGGCCGGGAACGACCCGGGCGTGGCGCCGGGCGGCACGGGCGGAGGCCTCCTCTATGGCAGGGAGT
CCGCTCCCCCTCCGACGGCTCCCTTCAACCTGGCGGACATCAACGACGTGAGCCCCTCGGGCGGCTTCGT
GGCCGAGCTCCTGCGGCCAGAATTGGACCCGGTGTACATTCCGCCGCAGCAGCCGCAGCCGCCAGGTGGC
GGGCTGATGGGCAAGTTCGTGCTGAAGGCGTCGCTGAGCGCCCCTGGCAGCGAGTACGGCAGCCCGTCGG
TCATCAGCGTCAGCAAAGGCAGCCCTGACGGCAGCCACCCGGTGGTGGTGGCGCCCTACAACGGCGGGCC
GCCGCGCACGTGCCCCAAGATCAAGCAGGAGGCGGTCTCTTCGTGCACCCACTTGGGCGCTGGACCCCCT
CTCAGCAATGGCCACCGGCCGGCTGCACACGACTTCCCCCTGGGGCGGCAGCTCCCCAGCAGGACTACCC
CGACCCTGGGTCTTGAGGAAGTGCTGAGCAGCAGGGACTGTCACCCTGCCCTGCCGCTTCCTCCCGGCTT
CCATCCCCACCCGGGGCCCAATTACCCATCCTTCCTGCCCGATCAGATGCAGCCGCAAGTCCCGCCGCTC
CATTACCAAGAGCTCATGCCACCCGGTTCCTGCATGCCAGAGGAGCCCAAGCCAAAGAGGGGAAGACGAT
CGTGGCCCCGGAAAAGGACCGCCACCCACACTTGTGATTACGCGGGCTGCGGCAAAACCTACACAAAGAG
TTCCCATCTCAAGGCACACCTGCGAACCCACACAGGTGAGAAACCTTACCACTGTGACTGGGACGGCTGT
GGATGGAAATTCGCCCGCTCAGATGAACTGACCAGGCACTACCGTAAACACACGGGGCACCGCCCGTTCC
AGTGCCAAAAATGCGACCGAGCATTTTCCAGGTCGGACCACCTCGCCTTACACATGAAGAGACATTTTTA
AAAGGGCGAATTGCCTGCAGGAATTCAAGCTTCGGGGACTAGTCATATGATAATCAACCTCTGGATTACA
AAATTTGTGAAAGATTGACTGGTATTCTTAACTATGTTGCTCCTTTTACGCTATGTGGATACGCTGCTTT
AATGCCTTTGTATCATGCTATTGCTTCCCGTATGGCTTTCATTTTCTCCTCCTTGTATAAATCCTGGTTG
CTGTCTCTTTATGAGGAGTTGTGGCCCGTTGTCAGGCAACGTGGCGTGGTGTGCACTGTGTTTGCTGACG
CAACCCCCACTGGTTGGGGCATTGCCACCACCTGTCAGCTCCTTTCCGGGACTTTCGCTTTCCCCCTCCC
TATTGCCACGGCGGAACTCATCGCCGCCTGCCTTGCCCGCTGCTGGACAGGGGCTCGGCTGTTGGGCACT
GACAATTCCGTGGTGTTGTCGGGGAAGCTGACGTCCTTTCCATGGCTGCTCGCCTGTGTTGCCACCTGGA
TTCTGCGCGGGACGTCCTTCTGCTACGTCCCTTCGGCCCTCAATCCAGCGGACCTTCCTTCCCGCGGCCT
GCTGCCGGCTCTGCGGCCTCTTCCGCGTCTTCGCCTTCGCCCTCAGACGAGTCGGATCTCCCTTTGGGCC
GCCTCCCCGCATCGGTACAATTCACTCCTCAGGTGCAGGCTGCCTATCAGAAGGTGGTGGCTGGTGTGGC
CAATGCCCTGGCTCACAAATACCACTGAGATCTTTTTCCCTCTGCCAAAAATTATGGGGACATCATGAAG
CCCCTTGAGCATCTGACTTCTGGCTAATAAAGGAAATTTATTTTCATTGCAATAGTGTGTTGGAATTTTT
TGTGTCTCTCACTCGGAAGGACATATGGGAGGGCAAATCATTTAAAACATCAGAATGAGTATTTGGTTTA
GAGTTTGGCAACATATGCCCATATGCTGGCTGCCATGAACAAAGGTTGGCTATAAAGAGGTCATCAGTAT
ATGAAACAGCCCCCTGCTGTCCATTCCTTATTCCATAGAAAAGCCTTGACTTGAGGTTAGATTTTTTTTA
TATTTTGTTTTGTGTTATTTTTTTCTTTAACATCCCTAAAATTTTCCTTACATGTTTTACTAGCCAGATT
TTTCCTCCTCTCCTGACTACTCCCAGTCATAGCTGTCCCTCTTCTCTTATGGAGATCCCTCGACCTGCAG
CCCAAGCTTGGCGTAATCATGGTCATAGCTGTTTCCTGTGTGAAATTGTTATCCGCTCACAATTCCACAC
AACATACGAGCCGGAAGCATAAAGTGTAAAGCCTGGGGTGCCTAATGAGTGAGCTAACTCACATTAATTG
CGTTGCGCTCACTGCCCGCTTTCCAGTCGGGAAACCTGTCGTGCCAGCGGATCTCAATTCCGATCATATT
CAATAACCCTTAATATAACTTCGTATAATGTATGCTATACGAAGTTATTAGGTCTGAAGAGGAGTTTACG
TCCAGCCAAGCTTAGGATCAATTCTCATGTTTGACAGCTTATCATCGATAAGCTGATCCTCACAGGCCGC
ACCCAGCTTTTCTTCCGTTGCCCCAGTAGCATCTCTGTCTGGTGACCTTGAAGAGGAAGAGGAGGGGTCC
CGAGAATCCCCATCCCTACCGTCCAGCAAAAAGGGGGACGAGGAATTTGAGGCCTGGCTTGAGGCTCAGG
ACGCAAATCTTGAGGATGTTCAGCGGGAGTTTTCCGGGCTGCGAGTAATTGGTGATGAGGACGAGGATGG
TTCGGAGGATGGGGAATTTTCAGACCTGGATCTGTCTGACAGCGACCATGAAGGGGATGAGGGTGGGGGG
GCTGTTGGAGGGGGCAGGAGTCTGCACTCCCTGTATTCACTGAGCGTCGTCTAATAAAGATGTCTATTGA
TCTCTTTTAGTGTGAATCATGTCTGACGAGGGGCCAGGTACAGGACCTGGAAATGGCCTAGGAGAGAAGG
GAGACACATCTGGACCAGAAGGCTCCGGCGGCAGTGGACCTCAAAGAAGAGGGGGTGATAACCATGGACG
AGGACGGGGAAGAGGACGAGGACGAGGAGGCGGAAGACCAGGAGCCCCGGGCGGCTCAGGATCAGGGCCA
AGACATAGAGATGGTGTCCGGAGACCCCAAAAACGTCCAAGTTGCATTGGCTGCAAAGGGACCCACGGTG
GAACAGGAGCAGGAGCAGGAGCGGGAGGGGCAGGAGCAGGAGGGGCAGGAGCAGGAGGAGGGGCAGGAGC
AGGAGGAGGGGCAGGAGGGGCAGGAGGGGCAGGAGGGGCAGGAGCAGGAGGAGGGGCAGGAGCAGGAGGA
GGGGCAGGAGGGGCAGGAGGGGCAGGAGCAGGAGGAGGGGCAGGAGCAGGAGGAGGGGCAGGAGGGGCAG
GAGCAGGAGGAGGGGCAGGAGGGGCAGGAGGGGCAGGAGCAGGAGGAGGGGCAGGAGCAGGAGGAGGGGC
AGGAGGGGCAGGAGCAGGAGGAGGGGCAGGAGGGGCAGGAGGGGCAGGAGCAGGAGGAGGGGCAGGAGCA
GGAGGGGCAGGAGGGGCAGGAGGGGCAGGAGCAGGAGGGGCAGGAGCAGGAGGAGGGGCAGGAGGGGCAG
GAGGGGCAGGAGCAGGAGGGGCAGGAGCAGGAGGGGCAGGAGCAGGAGGGGCAGGAGCAGGAGGGGCAGG
AGGGGCAGGAGCAGGAGGGGCAGGAGGGGCAGGAGCAGGAGGGGCAGGAGGGGCAGGAGCAGGAGGAGGG
GCAGGAGGGGCAGGAGCAGGAGGAGGGGCAGGAGGGGCAGGAGCAGGAGGGGCAGGAGGGGCAGGAGCAG
GAGGGGCAGGAGGGGCAGGAGCAGGAGGGGCAGGAGGGGCAGGAGCAGGAGGAGGGGCAGGAGCAGGAGG
GGCAGGAGCAGGAGGTGGAGGCCGGGGTCGAGGAGGCAGTGGAGGCCGGGGTCGAGGAGGTAGTGGAGGC
CGGGGTCGAGGAGGTAGTGGAGGCCGCCGGGGTAGAGGACGTGAAAGAGCCAGGGGGGGAAGTCGTGAAA
GAGCCAGGGGGAGAGGTCGTGGACGTGGAGAAAAGAGGCCCAGGAGTCCCAGTAGTCAGTCATCATCATC
CGGGTCTCCACCGCGCAGGCCCCCTCCAGGTAGAAGGCCATTTTTCCACCCTGTAGGGGAAGCCGATTAT
TTTGAATACCACCAAGAAGGTGGCCCAGATGGTGAGCCTGACGTGCCCCCGGGAGCGATAGAGCAGGGCC
CCGCAGATGACCCAGGAGAAGGCCCAAGCACTGGACCCCGGGGTCAGGGTGATGGAGGCAGGCGCAAAAA
AGGAGGGTGGTTTGGAAAGCATCGTGGTCAAGGAGGTTCCAACCCGAAATTTGAGAACATTGCAGAAGGT
TTAAGAGCTCTCCTGGCTAGGAGTCACGTAGAAAGGACTACCGACGAAGGAACTTGGGTCGCCGGTGTGT
TCGTATATGGAGGTAGTAAGACCTCCCTTTACAACCTAAGGCGAGGAACTGCCCTTGCTATTCCACAATG
TCGTCTTACACCATTGAGTCGTCTCCCCTTTGGAATGGCCCCTGGACCCGGCCCACAACCTGGCCCGCTA
AGGGAGTCCATTGTCTGTTATTTCATGGTCTTTTTACAAACTCATATATTTGCTGAGGTTTTGAAGGATG
CGATTAAGGACCTTGTTATGACAAAGCCCGCTCCTACCTGCAATATCAGGGTGACTGTGTGCAGCTTTGA
CGATGGAGTAGATTTGCCTCCCTGGTTTCCACCTATGGTGGAAGGGGCTGCCGCGGAGGGTGATGACGGA
GATGACGGAGATGAAGGAGGTGATGGAGATGAGGGTGAGGAAGGGCAGGAGTGATGTAACTTGTTAGGAG
ACGCCCTCAATCGTATTAAAAGCCGTGTATTCCCCCGCACTAAAGAATAAATCCCCAGTAGACATCATGC
GTGCTGTTGGTGTATTTCTGGCCATCTGTCTTGTCACCATTTTCGTCCTCCCAACATGGGGCAATTGCCG
GAACCCTTAATATAACTTCGTATAATGTATGCTATACGAAGTTATTAGGTCCCTCGAAGAGGTTCACTAG
CGGATCTCAATTGGGCATACCCATGTTGTCACGTCACTCAGCTCCGCGCTCAACACCTTCTCGCGTTGGA
AAACATTAGCGACATTTACCTGGTGAGCAATCAGACATGCGACGGCTTTAGCCTGGCCTCCTTAAATTCA
CCTAAGAATGGGAGCAACCAGCAGGAAAAGGACAAGCAGCGAAAATTCACGCCCCCTTGGGAGGTGGCGG
CATATGCAAAGGATAGCACTCCCACTCTACTACTGGGTATCATATGCTGACTGTATATGCATGAGGATAG
CATATGCTACCCGGATACAGATTAGGATAGCATATACTACCCAGATATAGATTAGGATAGCATATGCTAC
CCAGATATAGATTAGGATAGCCTATGCTACCCAGATATAAATTAGGATAGCATATACTACCCAGATATAG
ATTAGGATAGCATATGCTACCCAGATATAGATTAGGATAGCCTATGCTACCCAGATATAGATTAGGATAG
CATATGCTACCCAGATATAGATTAGGATAGCATATGCTATCCAGATATTTGGGTAGTATATGCTACCCAG
ATATAAATTAGGATAGCATATACTACCCTAATCTCTATTAGGATAGCATATGCTACCCGGATACAGATTA
GGATAGCATATACTACCCAGATATAGATTAGGATAGCATATGCTACCCAGATATAGATTAGGATAGCCTA
TGCTACCCAGATATAAATTAGGATAGCATATACTACCCAGATATAGATTAGGATAGCATATGCTACCCAG
ATATAGATTAGGATAGCCTATGCTACCCAGATATAGATTAGGATAGCATATGCTATCCAGATATTTGGGT
AGTATATGCTACCCATGGCAACATTAGCCCACCGTGCTCTCAGCGACCTCGTGAATATGAGGACCAACAA
CCCTGTGCTTGGCGCTCAGGCGCAAGTGTGTGTAATTTGTCCTCCAGATCGCAGCAATCGCGCCCCTATC
TTGGCCCGCCCACCTACTTATGCAGGTATTCCCCGGGGTGCCATTAGTGGTTTTGTGGGCAAGTGGTTTG
ACCGCAGTGGTTAGCGGGGTTACAATCAGCCAAGTTATTACACCCTTATTTTACAGTCCAAAACCGCAGG
GCGGCGTGTGGGGGCTGACGCGTGCCCCCACTCCACAATTTCAAAAAAAAGAGTGGCCACTTGTCTTTGT
TTATGGGCCCCATTGGCGTGGAGCCCCGTTTAATTTTCGGGGGTGTTAGAGACAACCAGTGGAGTCCGCT
GCTGTCGGCGTCCACTCTCTTTCCCCTTGTTACAAATAGAGTGTAACAACATGGTTCACCTGTCTTGGTC
CCTGCCTGGGACACATCTTAATAACCCCAGTATCATATTGCACTAGGATTATGTGTTGCCCATAGCCATA
AATTCGTGTGAGATGGACATCCAGTCTTTACGGCTTGTCCCCACCCCATGGATTTCTATTGTTAAAGATA
TTCAGAATGTTTCATTCCTACACTAGTATTTATTGCCCAAGGGGTTTGTGAGGGTTATATTGGTGTCATA
GCACAATGCCACCACTGAACCCCCCGTCCAAATTTTATTCTGGGGGCGTCACCTGAAACCTTGTTTTCGA
GCACCTCACATACACCTTACTGTTCACAACTCAGCAGTTATTCTATTAGCTAAACGAAGGAGAATGAAGA
AGCAGGCGAAGATTCAGGAGAGTTCACTGCCCGCTCCTTGATCTTCAGCCACTGCCCTTGTGACTAAAAT
GGTTCACTACCCTCGTGGAATCCTGACCCCATGTAAATAAAACCGTGACAGCTCATGGGGTGGGAGATAT
CGCTGTTCCTTAGGACCCTTTTACTAACCCTAATTCGATAGCATATGCTTCCCGTTGGGTAACATATGCT
ATTGAATTAGGGTTAGTCTGGATAGTATATACTACTACCCGGGAAGCATATGCTACCCGTTTAGGGTTAA
CAAGGGGGCCTTATAAACACTATTGCTAATGCCCTCTTGAGGGTCCGCTTATCGGTAGCTACACAGGCCC
CTCTGATTGACGTTGGTGTAGCCTCCCGTAGTCTTCCTGGGCCCCTGGGAGGTACATGTCCCCCAGCATT
GGTGTAAGAGCTTCAGCCAAGAGTTACACATAAAGGCAATGTTGTGTTGCAGTCCACAGACTGCAAAGTC
TGCTCCAGGATGAAAGCCACTCAGTGTTGGCAAATGTGCACATCCATTTATAAGGATGTCAACTACAGTC
AGAGAACCCCTTTGTGTTTGGTCCCCCCCCGTGTCACATGTGGAACAGGGCCCAGTTGGCAAGTTGTACC
AACCAACTGAAGGGATTACATGCACTGCCCCGCGAAGAAGGGGCAGAGATGTCGTAGTCAGGTTTAGTTC
GTCCGGGGCGGGGATCGATCCTCTAGAGTCGACGCTAGCGGATCCGCTGCATTAATGAATCGGCCAACGC
GCGGGGAGAGGCGGTTTGCGTATTGGGCGCTCTTCCGCTTCCTCGCTCACTGACTCGCTGCGCTCGGTCG
TTCGGCTGCGGCGAGCGGTATCAGCTCACTCAAAGGCGGTAATACGGTTATCCACAGAATCAGGGGATAA
CGCAGGAAAGAACATGTGAGCAAAAGGCCAGCAAAAGGCCAGGAACCGTAAAAAGGCCGCGTTGCTGGCG
TTTTTCCATAGGCTCCGCCCCCCTGACGAGCATCACAAAAATCGACGCTCAAGTCAGAGGTGGCGAAACC
CGACAGGACTATAAAGATACCAGGCGTTTCCCCCTGGAAGCTCCCTCGTGCGCTCTCCTGTTCCGACCCT
GCCGCTTACCGGATACCTGTCCGCCTTTCTCCCTTCGGGAAGCGTGGCGCTTTCTCATAGCTCACGCTGT
AGGTATCTCAGTTCGGTGTAGGTCGTTCGCTCCAAGCTGGGCTGTGTGCACGAACCCCCCGTTCAGCCCG
ACCGCTGCGCCTTATCCGGTAACTATCGTCTTGAGTCCAACCCGGTAAGACACGACTTATCGCCACTGGC
AGCAGCCACTGGTAACAGGATTAGCAGAGCGAGGTATGTAGGCGGTGCTACAGAGTTCTTGAAGTGGTGG
CCTAACTACGGCTACACTAGAAGAACAGTATTTGGTATCTGCGCTCTGCTGAAGCCAGTTACCTTCGGAA
AAAGAGTTGGTAGCTCTTGATCCGGCAAACAAACCACCGCTGGTAGCGGTGGTTTTTTTGTTTGCAAGCA
GCAGATTACGCGCAGAAAAAAAGGATCTCAAGAAGATCCTTTGATCTTTTCTACGGGGTCTGACGCTCAG
TGGAACGAAAACTCACGTTAAGGGATTTTGGTCATGAGATTATCAAAAAGGATCTTCACCTAGATCCTTT
TAAATTAAAAATGAAGTTTTAAATCAATCTAAAGTATATATGAGTAAACTTGGTCTGACAGTTACCAATG
CTTAATCAGTGAGGCACCTATCTCAGCGATCTGTCTATTTCGTTCATCCATAGTTGCCTGACTCCCCGTC
GTGTAGATAACTACGATACGGGAGGGCTTACCATCTGGCCCCAGTGCTGCAATGATACCGCGAGACCCAC
GCTCACCGGCTCCAGATTTATCAGCAATAAACCAGCCAGCCGGAAGGGCCGAGCGCAGAAGTGGTCCTGC
AACTTTATCCGCCTCCATCCAGTCTATTAATTGTTGCCGGGAAGCTAGAGTAAGTAGTTCGCCAGTTAAT
AGTTTGCGCAACGTTGTTGCCATTGCTACAGGCATCGTGGTGTCACGCTCGTCGTTTGGTATGGCTTCAT
TCAGCTCCGGTTCCCAACGATCAAGGCGAGTTACATGATCCCCCATGTTGTGCAAAAAAGCGGTTAGCTC
CTTCGGTCCTCCGATCGTTGTCAGAAGTAAGTTGGCCGCAGTGTTATCACTCATGGTTATGGCAGCACTG
CATAATTCTCTTACTGTCATGCCATCCGTAAGATGCTTTTCTGTGACTGGTGAGTACTCAACCAAGTCAT
TCTGAGAATAGTGTATGCGGCGACCGAGTTGCTCTTGCCCGGCGTCAATACGGGATAATACCGCGCCACA
TAGCAGAACTTTAAAAGTGCTCATCATTGGAAAACGTTCTTCGGGGCGAAAACTCTCAAGGATCTTACCG
CTGTTGAGATCCAGTTCGATGTAACCCACTCGTGCACCCAACTGATCTTCAGCATCTTTTACTTTCACCA
GCGTTTCTGGGTGAGCAAAAACAGGAAGGCAAAATGCCGCAAAAAAGGGAATAAGGGCGACACGGAAATG
TTGAATACTCATACTCTTCCTTTTTCAATATTATTGAAGCATTTATCAGGGTTATTGTCTCATGAGCGGA
TACATATTTGAATGTATTTAGAAAAATAAACAAATAGGGGTTCCGCGCACATTTCCCCGAAAAGTGCCAC
CTGG
Features (pLannotate 1.2.2; 26 found; start..end, strand, type, name):
      4..383     +  enhancer       CMV enhancer: human cytomegalovirus immediate early enhancer
    385..662     +  promoter       chicken β-actin promoter: No description available
    663..1679    +  intron         chimeric intron: chimera between introns from chicken β-actin and rabbit β-globin
   1744..2451    +  CDS            mCherry: mCherry is a basic (constitutively fluorescent) red fluorescent protein published in 2004, derived from Discosoma sp.. It is reported to be a very rapidly-maturing monomer with low acid sensitivity.
   2467..2519    +  CDS            T2A (fragment): 2A peptide from Thosea asigna virus capsid protein Eukaryotic ribosomes fail to insert a peptide bond between the Gly and Pro residues, yielding separate polypeptides.
   2638..3681    +  CDS            SOX17 (fragment): SOX17_HUMAN - Experimental evidence at protein level: Swiss-Prot protein existence level 1. Acts as transcription regulator that binds target promoter DNA and bends the DNA. Binds to the sequences 5'-AACAAT-'3 or 5'- AACAAAG-3'. Modulates transcriptional regulation via WNT3A. Inhibits Wnt signaling. Promotes degradation of activated CTNNB1. Plays a key role in the regulation of embryonic development. Required for normal development of the definitive gut endoderm. Required for normal looping of the embryonic heart tube. Plays an important role in embryonic and postnatal vascular development, in
   3769..5178    +  CDS            KLF4 (fragment): KLF4_HUMAN - Also known as EZF, GKLF. Experimental evidence at protein level: Swiss-Prot protein existence level 1. Transcription factor; can act both as activator and as repressor. Binds the 5'-CACCC-3' core sequence. Binds to the promoter region of its own gene and can activate its own transcription. Regulates the expression of key transcription factors during embryonic development. Plays an important role in maintaining embryonic stem cells, and in preventing their differentiation. Required for establishing the barrier function of the skin and for postnatal maturation and maintenance of the
   5232..5820    +  misc_feature   WPRE: woodchuck hepatitis virus posttranscriptional regulatory element
   5828..5905    +  CDS            HBB (fragment): HBB_PONPY - Experimental evidence at transcript level: Swiss-Prot protein existence level 2. Involved in oxygen transport from the lung to the various peripheral tissues. From Pongo pygmaeus (Bornean orangutan).
   5976..6031    +  polyA_signal   β-globin poly(A) signal: rabbit β-globin polyadenylation signal (Gil and Proudfoot, 1987)
   6414..6436    -  protein_bind   lac operator (fragment): The lac repressor binds to the lac operator to inhibit transcription in E. coli. This inhibition can be relieved by adding lactose or isopropyl-β-D-thiogalactopyranoside (IPTG). lac repressor encoded by lacI
   6440..6470    -  promoter       lac promoter: promoter for the E. coli lac operon
   6485..6506    -  protein_bind   CAP binding site: CAP binding activates transcription in the presence of cAMP. E. coli catabolite activator protein
   6519..6558    -  CDS            lacI (fragment): lac repressor; lacI; The lac repressor binds to the lac operator to inhibit transcription in E. coli. This inhibition can be relieved by adding lactose or isopropyl-β-D-thiogalactopyranoside (IPTG).
   6595..6628    -  protein_bind   loxP: Cre-mediated recombination occurs in the 8-bp core sequence (GCATACAT). Cre recombinase
   6681..6704    +  promoter       tet promoter (fragment): E. coli promoter for tetracycline efflux protein gene
   6707..7051    +  CDS            BRRF2_EBVB9 (fragment): Protein inferred from homology: Swiss-Prot protein existence level 3. From Epstein-Barr virus (strain B95-8) (HHV-4) (Human herpesvirus 4).
   7089..9014    +  CDS            EBNA1: Epstein-Barr nuclear antigen 1, also known as EBNA-1 crucial for latent viral infection, and for episomal amplification of vectors containing the oriP origin (Okita et al., 2013)
   9097..9165    +  CDS            gL (fragment): GL_EBVB9 - Experimental evidence at protein level: Swiss-Prot protein existence level 1. The heterodimer glycoprotein H-glycoprotein L is required for the fusion of viral and plasma membranes leading to virus entry into the host cell. Acts as a functional inhibitor of gH and maintains gH in an inhibited form. Upon binding to host integrins, gL dissociates from gH leading to activation of the viral fusion glycoproteins gB and gH. Fusion of EBV with B-lymphocytes requires the additional receptor- binding protein gp42, which forms a complex with gH/gL. The heterodimer gH/gL targets also host EPHA
   9182..9215    -  protein_bind   loxP: Cre-mediated recombination occurs in the 8-bp core sequence (GCATACAT). Cre recombinase
   9249..9401    +  CDS            gL (fragment): GL_EBVA8 - Experimental evidence at protein level: Swiss-Prot protein existence level 1. The heterodimer glycoprotein H-glycoprotein L is required for the fusion of viral and plasma membranes leading to virus entry into the host cell. Acts as a functional inhibitor of gH and maintains gH in an inhibited form. Upon binding to host integrins, gL dissociates from gH leading to activation of the viral fusion glycoproteins gB and gH. The heterodimer gH/gL targets also host EPHA2 to promote viral entry. From Epstein-Barr virus (strain AG876) (HHV-4) (Human herpesvirus 4).
   9402..11191   +  rep_origin     oriP: Epstein-Barr virus oriP replication origin (Yates et al., 2000)
  11666..11720   -  CDS            lacI (fragment): lac repressor; lacI; The lac repressor binds to the lac operator to inhibit transcription in E. coli. This inhibition can be relieved by adding lactose or isopropyl-β-D-thiogalactopyranoside (IPTG).
  11903..12491   -  rep_origin     ori: high-copy-number ColE1/pMB1/pBR322/pUC origin of replication
  12662..13522   -  CDS            AmpR: β-lactamase; bla; confers resistance to ampicillin, carbenicillin, and related antibiotics
  13523..13627   -  promoter       AmpR promoter: bla
