[The description below was written by a language model from this plasmid's Addgene catalogue record, the feature table of its GenBank file and pLannotate feature annotations shown in this document.]
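Description:
pCXLE-mCherry-t2a-SOX2-17-p2a-KLF4 is a 13.7 kb non-integrating episomal mammalian expression plasmid built on the pCXLE backbone. In E. coli it replicates from a ColE1-type origin and is selected with ampicillin (AmpR); the catalogue lists it as low copy. In human cells it is maintained extrachromosomally by the Epstein-Barr virus system: the EBNA1 protein encoded on the plasmid binds oriP to drive replication and retention of the episome during cell division, without genomic integration. The EBNA1 cassette is flanked by two loxP sites in the same orientation, so Cre recombinase could excise it and abolish episomal maintenance.

The payload is a single tricistronic open reading frame under the CAG promoter (CMV enhancer, chicken β-actin promoter and chimeric intron). It encodes mCherry, a T2A peptide, the chimeric SOX2-17 factor, a GSG linker with a human codon-optimised P2A peptide, and human KLF4. Ribosomal skipping at the 2A sites yields three separate proteins, with red fluorescence reporting which cells carry and express the plasmid. SOX2-17 ("super-SOX", S*) is an engineered, highly cooperative transcription factor in which SOX2 residues 43-47, 61 and 65-86 of the DNA-binding domain, plus the C-terminal domain, are replaced with the corresponding SOX17 sequences; the feature table shows this as interleaved SOX2 and SOX17 segments. A WPRE and the rabbit β-globin polyadenylation signal follow the coding region to enhance transcript stability and processing. According to the record, the construct is intended for integration-free conversion of human cells to naïve pluripotency.
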