Addgene plasmid #193294: pCXLE-mCherry-t2a-SOX2-17-p2a-KLF4
Purpose: episomal mCherry-hS*K (expressing mCherry + human super-SOX + KLF4) for integration-free naïve conversion
Depositing lab: Hans Schöler. Publication: Highly cooperative chimeric super-SOX induces naive pluripotency across species. MacCarthy CM, Wu G, Malik V, Menuchin-Lasowski Y, Velychko T, Keshet G, Fan R, Bedzhov I, Church GM, Jauch R, Cojocaru V, Scholer HR, Velychko S. Cell Stem Cell. 2024 Jan 4;31(1):127-147.e9. doi: 10.1016/j.stem.2023.11.010. Epub 2023 Dec 22. PubMed 38141611.
Backbone
  Vector backbone: pCXLE
  Backbone size w/o insert (bp): 10180
  Total vector size (bp): 13653
  Vector type: Mammalian Expression
Growth in bacteria
  Bacterial resistance: Ampicillin, 100 μg/mL
  Growth temperature: 37°C
  Growth strain: DH5alpha
  Copy number: Low Copy
Gene/Insert
  Gene/Insert name: mCherry-t2a-SOX2-17-p2a-KLF4 (alt names: superSOX; S*; KLF4)
  Species: H. sapiens (human); Discosoma
  Insert size (bp): 3473
  Mutation: SOX2-17 is engineered highly cooperative chimeric transcription factor, where the following elements of SOX2 were swapped with SOX17: 43-47, 61, 65-86 and CTD
  Entrez Gene: SOX2 (a.k.a. ANOP3, MCOPS3); KLF4 (a.k.a. EZF, GKLF)
  Promoter: CAG
  Cloning method: Restriction Enzyme; 5′ cloning site EcoRI (not destroyed); 3′ cloning site EcoRI (not destroyed)
  Sequencing primers: 5′ tctgctaaccatgttcatgccttc; 3′ AGGAAGGTCCGCTGGATTGA
Terms and licenses: Academic/Nonprofit Terms; Industry Terms: Not Available to Industry
Depositor comments: Please visit https://www.biorxiv.org/content/10.1101/2022.09.23.509242v1 for BioRxiv preprint
How to cite: pCXLE-mCherry-t2a-SOX2-17-p2a-KLF4 was a gift from Hans Schöler (Addgene plasmid # 193294 ; http://n2t.net/addgene:193294 ; RRID:Addgene_193294)
